>Addgene plasmid #217479 | pcDNA3.1-CMV-Nier1b-3NLS-P2A-EGFP-3NLS | addgene full sequence | sequence record 430569 | Addgene NGS Result
GACGGATCGGGAGATCTCCCGATCCCCTATGGTGCACTCTCAGTACAATCTGCTCTGATGCCGCATAGTT
AAGCCAGTATCTGCTCCCTGCTTGTGTGTTGGAGGTCGCTGAGTAGTGCGCGAGCAAAATTTAAGCTACA
ACAAGGCAAGGCTTGACCGACAATTGCATGAAGAATCTGCTTAGGGTTAGGCGTTTTGCGCTGCTTCGCG
ATGTACGGGCCAGATATACGCGTTGACATTGATTATTGACTAGTTATTAATAGTAATCAATTACGGGGTC
ATTAGTTCATAGCCCATATATGGAGTTCCGCGTTACATAACTTACGGTAAATGGCCCGCCTGGCTGACCG
CCCAACGACCCCCGCCCATTGACGTCAATAATGACGTATGTTCCCATAGTAACGCCAATAGGGACTTTCC
ATTGACGTCAATGGGTGGAGTATTTACGGTAAACTGCCCACTTGGCAGTACATCAAGTGTATCATATGCC
AAGTACGCCCCCTATTGACGTCAATGACGGTAAATGGCCCGCCTGGCATTATGCCCAGTACATGACCTTA
TGGGACTTTCCTACTTGGCAGTACATCTACGTATTAGTCATCGCTATTACCATGGTGATGCGGTTTTGGC
AGTACATCAATGGGCGTGGATAGCGGTTTGACTCACGGGGATTTCCAAGTCTCCACCCCATTGACGTCAA
TGGGAGTTTGTTTTGGCACCAAAATCAACGGGACTTTCCAAAATGTCGTAACAACTCCGCCCCATTGACG
CAAATGGGCGGTAGGCGTGTACGGTGGGAGGTCTATATAAGCAGAGCTCTCTGGCTAACTAGAGAACCCA
CTGCTTACTGGCTTATCGAAATTAATACGACTCACTATAGGGGGCAAAGAATTGGGGTTTGTCTGGTCAA
CCACCGCGGTCTCCGTCGTCAGGATCATCCGCAGATTATACCGCAACTACACGCCACCATGTCGGTACCG
CTGACTACCTCAGCATTCGGCCACGCGTTTCTGGCTAACTGTGAACGTGAGCAGATCCACCTGGCGGGCT
CAATTCAGCCGCACGGTATCCTGCTGGCTGTTAAAGAGCCTGACAACGTGGTGATCCAGGCTTCTATTAA
CGCTGCGGAGTTCCTGAACACCAACTTTGTTGTTGGCCGTCCGCTGCGTGACCTGGGCGGCGATCTGCCT
TTGCAGATCCTGCCGCACCTGAACGGCCCGCTGCACCTGGCTCCGATGACCCTGCGTTGTACTGTGGGTT
CTCCGCCGCGTCGTGTGGACTGTACCATTCATCGACCGTCTAACGGCGGCCTGATCGTAGAACTGGAACC
AGCAACCAAGGCCACTAACATTGCGCCGGCTCTGGAGGGTGCGCTTCATCGTATCACTTCTTCATCCTCC
CTGATGGGCCTGTGTGACGAAACCGCGACTATTTTCCGTGAGATTACTGGCTTCGACCGTGTGATGGTAA
TGCGTCTCGGCGCGCTTGACGATCTGACTGAAGAGCAGATCGCAGAGATTAAAGAGGCTTTCTCCCTATT
TGACAAGGACGGGGACGGGACGATAACAACCAAGGAGCTGGGGACGGTGTTCCGGTCTCTGGGGCAGAAC
CCCACAGAAGCAGAGCTGCAGGACATGATCAATGAAGTAGATGCCGATGGCGACGGCATCTTCGACTTCC
CTGAGTTCCTGACGATGATGGCAAGGAAAATGAATGACTCAGACAGTGAAGAGGAAATTAGAGGCGCGTT
CCGCGTGTTTGATAAGGACGGCAATGGCTACATCGGCGCAGCAGAGCTTCGCCACGTGATGACAGACCTT
GGTGAGAAGTTAACTGATGAGGAGGTTGATGAAATGATCAGGGTAGCAGACACTGATGGGGATGGTCAGG
TAAACTACGAAGAGTTTGTACAAATGATGACAGCGAAGGGTGGCGGAGGTTCTGTAGATTCATCACGTCG
TAAGTGGAATAAGGCAGGTCACGCAGTCAGAGCTATAGGTCGGCTGGGCTCGCGTAGGCATGATTTGCTG
TCCGAATGTCGTCGTGCGGACCTGGAAGCGTTCCTGGGTAACCGCTACCCGGCGTCTACTATTCCGCAGA
TCGCTCGTCGCCTGTACGAACTTAACCGTGTTCGCCTGCTGGTAGATGTGAACTATACTCCGGTTCCGCT
AGAGCCGCGCATCAGCCCGCTGAACGGTCGTGATCTGGATATGTCCCTGTCTTGCCTGCGCTCTATGTCC
CCGATCCACCAGAAATACATGCAGGACATGGGCGTTGGCGCAACCCTGGTTTGCTCTCTGATGGTGTCTG
GTCGTCTGTGGGGTCTGATCGTTTGCCACCACTACGAACCGCGCTACGTTCCGTGTCACATTCGCGCTGC
TGGCGAAGCGCTGGCGGAAGCCTGTGCGAACCGCATCGCGACGCTGGAGAGCTTTGCACAGTCTCAGTCC
AAAACCAGGCCGAAAAAGAAGCGCAAGGTTGACCCTAAGAAGAAGCGTAAAGTCGACCCAAAGAAGAAAC
GGAAGGTGGGCTCTGGAGCCACCAACTTCAGCCTGCTGAAGCAGGCAGGCGACGTGGAAGAGAACCCTGG
CCCTGGATCCATGGTGAGCAAGGGCGAGGAGCTGTTCACCGGGGTGGTGCCCATCCTGGTCGAGCTGGAC
GGCGACGTAAACGGCCACAAGTTCAGCGTGTCCGGCGAGGGCGAGGGCGATGCCACCTACGGCAAGCTGA
CCCTGAAGTTCATCTGCACCACCGGCAAGCTGCCCGTGCCCTGGCCCACCCTCGTGACCACCCTGACCTA
CGGCGTGCAGTGCTTCAGCCGCTACCCCGACCACATGAAGCAGCACGACTTCTTCAAGTCCGCCATGCCC
GAAGGCTACGTCCAGGAGCGCACCATCTTCTTCAAGGACGACGGCAACTACAAGACCCGCGCCGAGGTGA
AGTTCGAGGGCGACACCCTGGTGAACCGCATCGAGCTGAAGGGCATCGACTTCAAGGAGGACGGCAACAT
CCTGGGGCACAAGCTGGAGTACAACTACAACAGCCACAACGTCTATATCATGGCCGACAAGCAGAAGAAC
GGCATCAAGGTGAACTTCAAGATCCGCCACAACATCGAGGACGGCAGCGTGCAGCTCGCCGACCACTACC
AGCAGAACACCCCCATCGGCGACGGCCCCGTGCTGCTGCCCGACAACCACTACCTGAGCACCCAGTCCGC
CCTGAGCAAAGACCCCAACGAGAAGCGCGATCACATGGTCCTGCTGGAGTTCGTGACCGCCGCCGGGATC
ACTCTCGGCATGGACGAGCTGTACAAGACGCGTCCAAAAAAGAAGAGAAAGGTAGACCCGAAGAAAAAGC
GTAAGGTCGATCCCAAAAAGAAACGGAAAGTGTAAGTTTAAATGGTCTCCAGCTTAAGTTTAAACCGCTG
ATCAGCCTCGACTGTGCCTTCTAGTTGCCAGCCATCTGTTGTTTGCCCCTCCCCCGTGCCTTCCTTGACC
CTGGAAGGTGCCACTCCCACTGTCCTTTCCTAATAAAATGAGGAAATTGCATCGCATTGTCTGAGTAGGT
GTCATTCTATTCTGGGGGGTGGGGTGGGGCAGGACAGCAAGGGGGAGGATTGGGAAGACAATAGCAGGCA
TGCTGGGGATGCGGTGGGCTCTATGGCTTCTGAGGCGGAAAGAACCAGCTGGGGCTCTAGGGGGTATCCC
C
[124 nt withheld, positions 3712-3835]
C
[91 nt withheld, positions 3837-3927]
A
[49 nt withheld, positions 3929-3977]
CCTTTGACGTTGGAGTCCACGTTCTTT
[37 nt withheld, positions 4005-4041]
ACCCTATCTCGGTCTATTCTTTTGATTTATAAGGGATTTTGCCGATTTCGGCCTATTGGTTAAAAAATGA
GCTGATTTAACAAAAATTTAACGCGAATTAATTCTGTGGAATGTGTGTCAGTTAGGGTGTGGAAAGTCCC
CAGGCTCCCCAGCAGGCAGAAGTATGCAAAGCATGCATCTCAATTAGTCAGCAACCAGGTGTGGAAAGTC
CCCAGGCTCCCCAGCAGGCAGAAGTATGCAAAGCATGCATCTCAATTAGTCAGCAACCATAGTCCCGCCC
CTAACTCCGCCCATCCCGCCCCTAACTCCGCCCAGTTCCGCCCATTCTCCGCCCCATGGCTGACTAATTT
TTTTTATTTATGCAGAGGCCGAGGCCGCCTCTGCCTCTGAGCTATTCCAGAAGTAGTGAGGAGGCTTTTT
TGGAGGCCTAGGCTTTTGCAAAAAGCTCCCGGGAGCTTGTATATCCATTTTCGGATCTGATCAAGAGACA
GGATGAGGATCGTTTCGCATGATTGAACAAGATGGATTGCACGCAGGTTCTCCGGCCGCTTGGGTGGAGA
GGCTATTCGGCTATGACTGGGCACAACAGACAATCGGCTGCTCTGATGCCGCCGTGTTCCGGCTGTCAGC
GCAGGGGCGCCCGGTTCTTTTTGTCAAGACCGACCTGTCCGGTGCCCTGAATGAACTGCAGGACGAGGCA
GCGCGGCTATCGTGGCTGGCCACGACGGGCGTTCCTTGCGCAGCTGTGCTCGACGTTGTCACTGAAGCGG
GAAGGGACTGGCTGCTATTGGGCGAAGTGCCGGGGCAGGATCTCCTGTCATCTCACCTTGCTCCTGCCGA
GAAAGTATCCATCATGGCTGATGCAATGCGGCGGCTGCATACGCTTGATCCGGCTACCTGCCCATTCGAC
CACCAAGCGAAACATCGCATCGAGCGAGCACGTACTCGGATGGAAGCCGGTCTTGTCGATCAGGATGATC
TGGACGAAGAGCATCAGGGGCTCGCGCCAGCCGAACTGTTCGCCAGGCTCAAGGCGCGCATGCCCGACGG
CGAGGATCTCGTCGTGACCCATGGCGATGCCTGCTTGCCGAATATCATGGTGGAAAATGGCCGCTTTTCT
GGATTCATCGACTGTGGCCGGCTGGGTGTGGCGGACCGCTATCAGGACATAGCGTTGGCTACCCGTGATA
TTGCTGAAGAGCTTGGCGGCGAATGGGCTGACCGCTTCCTCGTGCTTTACGGTATCGCCGCTCCCGATTC
GCAGCGCATCGCCTTCTATCGCCTTCTTGACGAGTTCTTCTGAGCGGGACTCTGGGGTTCGAAATGACCG
ACCAAGCGACGCCCAACCTGCCATCACGAGATTTCGATTCCACCGCCGCCTTCTATGAAAGGTTGGGCTT
CGGAATCGTTTTCCGGGACGCCGGCTGGATGATCCTCCAGCGCGGGGATCTCATGCTGGAGTTCTTCGCC
CACCCCAACTTGTTTATTGCAGCTTATAATGGTTACAAATAAAGCAATAGCATCACAAATTTCACAAATA
AAGCATTTTTTTCACTGCATTCTAGTTGTGGTTTGTCCAAACTCATCAATGTATCTTATCATGTCTGTAT
ACCGTCGACCTCTAGCTAGAGCTTGGCGTAATCATGGTCATAGCTGTTTCCTGTGTGAAATTGTTATCCG
CTCACAATTCCACACAACATACGAGCCGGAAGCATAAAGTGTAAAGCCTGGGGTGCCTAATGAGTGAGCT
AACTCACATTAATTGCGTTGCGCTCACTGCCCGCTTTCCAGTCGGGAAACCTGTCGTGCCAGCTGCATTA
ATGAATCGGCCAACGCGCGGGGAGAGGCGGTTTGCGTATTGGGCGCTCTTCCGCTTCCTCGCTCACTGAC
TCGCTGCGCTCGGTCGTTCGGCTGCGGCGAGCGGTATCAGCTCACTCAAAGGCGGTAATACGGTTATCCA
CAGAATCAGGGGATAACGCAGGAAAGAACATGTGAGCAAAAGGCCAGCAAAAGGCCAGGAACCGTAAAAA
GGCCGCGTTGCTGGCGTTTTTCCATAGGCTCCGCCCCCCTGACGAGCATCACAAAAATCGACGCTCAAGT
CAGAGGTGGCGAAACCCGACAGGACTATAAAGATACCAGGCGTTTCCCCCTGGAAGCTCCCTCGTGCGCT
CTCCTGTTCCGACCCTGCCGCTTACCGGATACCTGTCCGCCTTTCTCCCTTCGGGAAGCGTGGCGCTTTC
TCATAGCTCACGCTGTAGGTATCTCAGTTCGGTGTAGGTCGTTCGCTCCAAGCTGGGCTGTGTGCACGAA
CCCCCCGTTCAGCCCGACCGCTGCGCCTTATCCGGTAACTATCGTCTTGAGTCCAACCCGGTAAGACACG
ACTTATCGCCACTGGCAGCAGCCACTGGTAACAGGATTAGCAGAGCGAGGTATGTAGGCGGTGCTACAGA
GTTCTTGAAGTGGTGGCCTAACTACGGCTACACTAGAAGAACAGTATTTGGTATCTGCGCTCTGCTGAAG
CCAGTTACCTTCGGAAAAAGAGTTGGTAGCTCTTGATCCGGCAAACAAACCACCGCTGGTAGCGGTGGTT
TTTTTGTTTGCAAGCAGCAGATTACGCGCAGAAAAAAAGGATCTCAAGAAGATCCTTTGATCTTTTCTAC
GGGGTCTGACGCTCAGTGGAACGAAAACTCACGTTAAGGGATTTTGGTCATGAGATTATCAAAAAGGATC
TTCACCTAGATCCTTTTAAATTAAAAATGAAGTTTTAAATCAATCTAAAGTATATATGAGTAAACTTGGT
CTGACAGTTACCAATGCTTAATCAGTGAGGCACCTATCTCAGCGATCTGTCTATTTCGTTCATCCATAGT
TGCCTGACTCCCCGTCGTGTAGATAACTACGATACGGGAGGGCTTACCATCTGGCCCCAGTGCTGCAATG
ATACCGCGAGACCCACGCTCACCGGCTCCAGATTTATCAGCAATAAACCAGCCAGCCGGAAGGGCCGAGC
GCAGAAGTGGTCCTGCAACTTTATCCGCCTCCATCCAGTCTATTAATTGTTGCCGGGAAGCTAGAGTAAG
TAGTTCGCCAGTTAATAGTTTGCGCAACGTTGTTGCCATTGCTACAGGCATCGTGGTGTCACGCTCGTCG
TTTGGTATGGCTTCATTCAGCTCCGGTTCCCAACGATCAAGGCGAGTTACATGATCCCCCATGTTGTGCA
AAAAAGCGGTTAGCTCCTTCGGTCCTCCGATCGTTGTCAGAAGTAAGTTGGCCGCAGTGTTATCACTCAT
GGTTATGGCAGCACTGCATAATTCTCTTACTGTCATGCCATCCGTAAGATGCTTTTCTGTGACTGGTGAG
TACTCAACCAAGTCATTCTGAGAATAGTGTATGCGGCGACCGAGTTGCTCTTGCCCGGCGTCAATACGGG
ATAATACCGCGCCACATAGCAGAACTTTAAAAGTGCTCATCATTGGAAAACGTTCTTCGGGGCGAAAACT
CTCAAGGATCTTACCGCTGTTGAGATCCAGTTCGATGTAACCCACTCGTGCACCCAACTGATCTTCAGCA
TCTTTTACTTTCACCAGCGTTTCTGGGTGAGCAAAAACAGGAAGGCAAAATGCCGCAAAAAAGGGAATAA
GGGCGACACGGAAATGTTGAATACTCATACTCTTCCTTTTTCAATATTATTGAAGCATTTATCAGGGTTA
TTGTCTCATGAGCGGATACATATTTGAATGTATTTAGAAAAATAAACAAATAGGGGTTCCGCGCACATTT
CCCCGAAAAGTGCCACCTGACGTC
Features (pLannotate 1.2.2; 25 found; start..end, strand, type, name):
     28..80      -  misc_feature   bom (fragment): basis of mobility region from pBR322
    235..614     +  enhancer       CMV enhancer: human cytomegalovirus immediate early enhancer
    615..818     +  promoter       CMV promoter: human cytomegalovirus (CMV) immediate early promoter
    814..847     +  LTR            5' LTR (truncated) (fragment): truncated 5' long terminal repeat (LTR) from HIV-1
    863..881     +  promoter       T7 promoter: promoter for bacteriophage T7 RNA polymerase
    969..1469    +  CDS            mIFP (fragment): naturally monomeric infrared fluorescent protein derived from a truncated bacteriophytochrome (Yu et al., 2015)
   1488..1838    +  CDS            CALMA_ARBPU (fragment): Experimental evidence at protein level: Swiss-Prot protein existence level 1. Calmodulin mediates the control of a large number of enzymes, ion channels and other proteins by Ca(2+). Among the enzymes to be stimulated by the calmodulin-Ca(2+) complex are a number of protein kinases and phosphatases. From Arbacia punctulata (Punctuate sea urchin).
   1956..2011    +  CDS            calmodulin-binding peptide (fragment): calmodulin-binding peptide from avian smooth muscle myosin light chain kinase
   2028..2453    +  CDS            mIFP (fragment): naturally monomeric infrared fluorescent protein derived from a truncated bacteriophytochrome (Yu et al., 2015)
   2601..3317    +  CDS            EGFP: EGFP is a basic (constitutively fluorescent) green fluorescent protein published in 1996, derived from Aequorea victoria. It is reported to be a rapidly-maturing weak dimer with moderate acid sensitivity.
   3324..3344    +  CDS            SV40 NLS: nuclear localization signal of SV40 (simian virus 40) large T antigen
   3442..3666    +  polyA_signal   bGH poly(A) signal: bovine growth hormone polyadenylation signal
   3670..3691    +  promoter       SV40 promoter (fragment): SV40 enhancer and early promoter
   3712..4140    +  rep_origin     f1 ori (sequence partly withheld): f1 bacteriophage origin of replication; arrow indicates direction of (+) strand synthesis
   4154..4483    +  promoter       SV40 promoter: SV40 enhancer and early promoter
   4550..5341    +  CDS            neo: KKA2_KLEPN - Also known as kan, nptII. Experimental evidence at protein level: Swiss-Prot protein existence level 1. Resistance to kanamycin, neomycin, paromomycin, ribostamycin, butirosin and gentamicin B. From Klebsiella pneumoniae.
   5365..5523    +  CDS            ble (fragment): BLE_KLEPN - Experimental evidence at protein level: Swiss-Prot protein existence level 1. Binding protein with a strong affinity to the bleomycin family of antibiotics. Binds to CL990; an antimitotic-antibiotic compound. From Klebsiella pneumoniae.
   5518..5639    +  polyA_signal   SV40 poly(A) signal: SV40 polyadenylation signal
   5712..5728    -  protein_bind   lac operator: The lac repressor binds to the lac operator to inhibit transcription in E. coli. This inhibition can be relieved by adding lactose or isopropyl-β-D-thiogalactopyranoside (IPTG). lac repressor encoded by lacI
   5736..5766    -  promoter       lac promoter: promoter for the E. coli lac operon
   5781..5802    -  protein_bind   CAP binding site: CAP binding activates transcription in the presence of cAMP. E. coli catabolite activator protein
   5815..5907    -  CDS            lacI (fragment): lac repressor; lacI; The lac repressor binds to the lac operator to inhibit transcription in E. coli. This inhibition can be relieved by adding lactose or isopropyl-β-D-thiogalactopyranoside (IPTG).
   6090..6678    -  rep_origin     ori: high-copy-number ColE1/pMB1/pBR322/pUC origin of replication
   6849..7709    -  CDS            AmpR: β-lactamase; bla; confers resistance to ampicillin, carbenicillin, and related antibiotics
   7710..7814    -  promoter       AmpR promoter: bla
