[The description below was written by a language model from this plasmid's Addgene catalogue record and pLannotate feature annotations shown in this document.]
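Description:
pcDNA3.1-CMV-Nier1b-3NLS-P2A-EGFP-3NLS is a mammalian expression plasmid of about 7.8 kb, built on the pcDNA3.1 backbone for expression of the far-red fluorescent calcium indicator Nier1b. It is propagated in E. coli as a high-copy plasmid from a ColE1/pUC-type origin with ampicillin selection through the β-lactamase gene, and it also carries an f1 phage origin. An SV40 early promoter driving the neomycin phosphotransferase gene, followed by an SV40 polyadenylation signal, provides the usual pcDNA3.1 option of G418 selection in mammalian cells. Several short annotated fragments (HIV-1 LTR, ble, lacI, bom) appear to be backbone remnants or partial matches rather than functional parts.

The payload is a synthetic open reading frame transcribed from the human CMV immediate-early enhancer and promoter and terminated by the bovine growth hormone polyadenylation signal; a T7 promoter lies just upstream of the coding region. The annotation shows the sensor's architecture: two segments of mIFP, a monomeric infrared fluorescent protein derived from a bacteriophytochrome, flank a calmodulin domain and a calmodulin-binding peptide from smooth muscle myosin light chain kinase. In sensors of this type, calcium-dependent binding between these two inserted elements alters the fluorescence of the surrounding protein. According to the record, Nier1b carries a C-terminal triple nuclear localization signal, followed by a P2A self-cleaving peptide and EGFP with its own triple NLS, although the feature table marks only one SV40 NLS, after EGFP. This arrangement yields two separate nuclear-targeted proteins from one transcript, so green fluorescence can serve as a calcium-insensitive expression reference alongside the far-red signal. The associated publication concerns functional imaging-guided cell selection for evolving genetically encoded indicators.
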