Addgene plasmid #217479: pcDNA3.1-CMV-Nier1b-3NLS-P2A-EGFP-3NLS
Purpose: Mammalian expression plasmid for far-red fluorescent Ca2+ indicator Nier1b
Depositing lab: Peng Zou. Depositing organization: Peking University. Publication: Functional imaging-guided cell selection for evolving genetically encoded fluorescent indicators. Lin C, Liu L, Zou P. Cell Rep Methods. 2023 Jul 27;3(8):100544. doi: 10.1016/j.crmeth.2023.100544. eCollection 2023 Aug 28. PubMed 37671014.
Backbone
  Vector backbone: pcDNA3.1
  Backbone size w/o insert (bp): 5415
  Vector type: Mammalian Expression
Growth in bacteria
  Bacterial resistance: Ampicillin, 100 μg/mL
  Growth temperature: 37°C
  Growth strain: DH5alpha
  Copy number: High Copy
Gene/Insert
  Gene/Insert name: Nier1b
  Species: Synthetic
  Insert size (bp): 2427
  Promoter: CMV
  Tag / fusion protein: 3xNLS, P2A-EGFP-3xNLS (C terminal on insert)
  Cloning method: Gibson Cloning
Terms and licenses: Academic/Nonprofit Terms; Industry Terms: Not Available to Industry
How to cite: pcDNA3.1-CMV-Nier1b-3NLS-P2A-EGFP-3NLS was a gift from Peng Zou (Addgene plasmid # 217479 ; http://n2t.net/addgene:217479 ; RRID:Addgene_217479)
